Addgene plasmid #99131: pAAV-TRE-mNeonGreen
Purpose: An AAV genome with tet-inducible expression of the fluorescent protein mNeonGreen
Depositing lab: Viviana Gradinaru. Depositing organization: California Institute of Technology. Publication: Engineered AAVs for efficient noninvasive gene delivery to the central and peripheral nervous systems. Chan KY, Jang MJ, Yoo BB, Greenbaum A, Ravi N, Wu WL, Sanchez-Guardado L, Lois C, Mazmanian SK, Deverman BE, Gradinaru V. Nat Neurosci. 2017 Aug;20(8):1172-1179. doi: 10.1038/nn.4593. Epub 2017 Jun 26. PubMed 28671695.
Backbone
  Vector backbone: pAAV
  Vector type: Mammalian Expression, AAV
Growth in bacteria
  Bacterial resistance: Ampicillin, 100 μg/mL
  Growth temperature: 37°C
  Growth strain: NEB Stable
  Copy number: High Copy
Gene/Insert
  Gene/Insert name: mNeonGreen
  Insert size (bp): 2591
  Promoter: TRE
  Cloning method: Restriction Enzyme; 5′ cloning site KpnI (not destroyed); 3′ cloning site EcoRI/HindIII (not destroyed)
Terms and licenses: Academic/Nonprofit Terms; Industry Terms: Not Available to Industry
How to cite: pAAV-TRE-mNeonGreen was a gift from Viviana Gradinaru (Addgene plasmid # 99131 ; http://n2t.net/addgene:99131 ; RRID:Addgene_99131)
