[The description below was written by a language model from this plasmid's Addgene catalogue record and pLannotate feature annotations shown in this document.]
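Description:
pAAV-TRE-mNeonGreen is an AAV transfer (genome) plasmid of about 5.2 kb built on a pAAV backbone and designed for tetracycline-inducible expression of the green/yellow fluorescent protein mNeonGreen in mammalian cells. It is maintained in E. coli as a high-copy plasmid through a ColE1/pUC-type origin and selected with ampicillin via the bla (AmpR) gene and its own promoter. An f1 phage origin is also present in the backbone, along with small remnants of pBR322 bom and rop sequences. The record lists a recombination-deficient stable strain for propagation, which is common practice for ITR-containing plasmids.

The payload lies between AAV2 inverted terminal repeats, the cis elements needed for replication and packaging of the genome into AAV capsids. The 3′ ITR is annotated in full, whereas the 5′ ITR is detected only as short fragments in the sequencing-derived annotation. Expression is driven by a TRE promoter, seen in the feature table as a series of repeated tet operator matches followed by a minimal promoter segment. This promoter is essentially silent on its own and requires a tetracycline-controlled transactivator (tTA or rtTA), which this plasmid does not encode and which must be supplied separately. Downstream of the mNeonGreen coding sequence sit a short multiple cloning site remnant, a WPRE that enhances transcript stability and expression, and the human growth hormone polyadenylation signal.

The construct serves as an inducible fluorescent reporter genome for packaging into recombinant AAV. It was deposited in connection with work on engineered capsids for noninvasive gene delivery to the central and peripheral nervous systems.
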