Features (pLannotate 1.2.2; 23 found; start..end, strand, type, name):
     12..39      +  repeat_region  AAV2 ITR (fragment): inverted terminal repeat of adeno-associated virus serotype 2 inverted
     68..95      +  repeat_region  AAV2 ITR (fragment): inverted terminal repeat of adeno-associated virus serotype 2 inverted
    164..184     +  promoter       tight TRE promoter (fragment): Tet-responsive promoter PTight, consisting of seven tet operator sequences followed by the minimal CMV promoter
    201..221     +  promoter       tight TRE promoter (fragment): Tet-responsive promoter PTight, consisting of seven tet operator sequences followed by the minimal CMV promoter
    238..258     +  promoter       tight TRE promoter (fragment): Tet-responsive promoter PTight, consisting of seven tet operator sequences followed by the minimal CMV promoter
    275..295     +  promoter       tight TRE promoter (fragment): Tet-responsive promoter PTight, consisting of seven tet operator sequences followed by the minimal CMV promoter
    312..332     +  promoter       tight TRE promoter (fragment): Tet-responsive promoter PTight, consisting of seven tet operator sequences followed by the minimal CMV promoter
    349..369     +  promoter       tight TRE promoter (fragment): Tet-responsive promoter PTight, consisting of seven tet operator sequences followed by the minimal CMV promoter
    386..406     +  promoter       tight TRE promoter (fragment): Tet-responsive promoter PTight, consisting of seven tet operator sequences followed by the minimal CMV promoter
    423..443     +  promoter       tight TRE promoter (fragment): Tet-responsive promoter PTight, consisting of seven tet operator sequences followed by the minimal CMV promoter
    451..496     +  promoter       TRE3GV promoter (fragment): 3rd-generation Tet-responsive promoter that can be activated by binding of Tet-On® 3G, optimized for retroviral and lentiviral vectors
    569..1276    +  CDS            mNeonGreen: mNeonGreen is a basic (constitutively fluorescent) green/yellow fluorescent protein published in 2013, derived from Branchiostoma lanceolatum. It is reported to be a very rapidly-maturing monomer with moderate acid sensitivity.
   1280..1304    +  misc_feature   MCS (fragment): pBluescript multiple cloning site
   1304..1892    +  misc_feature   WPRE: woodchuck hepatitis virus posttranscriptional regulatory element
   1924..2400    +  polyA_signal   hGH poly(A) signal: human growth hormone polyadenylation signal
   2440..2580    +  repeat_region  AAV2 ITR: inverted terminal repeat of adeno-associated virus serotype 2 inverted
   2585..2636    -  misc_feature   bom (fragment): basis of mobility region from pBR322
   2655..3110    +  rep_origin     f1 ori (sequence partly withheld): f1 bacteriophage origin of replication; arrow indicates direction of (+) strand synthesis
   3111..3160    -  misc_feature   bom (fragment): basis of mobility region from pBR322
   3262..3297    -  CDS            rop (fragment): Rop protein, which maintains plasmids at low copy number; rop
   3392..3496    +  promoter       AmpR promoter: bla
   3497..4357    +  CDS            AmpR: β-lactamase; bla; confers resistance to ampicillin, carbenicillin, and related antibiotics
   4528..5116    +  rep_origin     ori: high-copy-number ColE1/pMB1/pBR322/pUC origin of replication
>Addgene plasmid #99131 | pAAV-TRE-mNeonGreen | addgene full sequence | sequence record 189647 | Addgene NGS Result
CCTGCAGGCAGCTGCGCGCTCGCTCGCTCACTGAGGCCGCCCGGGCGTCGGGCGACCTTTGGTCGCCCGG
CCTCAGTGAGCGAGCGAGCGCGCAGAGAGGGAGTGGCCAACTCCATCACTAGGGGTTCCTGCGGCCGCAC
GCGTATCAAGTGCCACCTGACGTCTCCCTATCAGTGATAGAGAAGTCGACACGTCTCGAGCTCCCTATCA
GTGATAGAGAAGGTACGTCTAGAACGTCTCCCTATCAGTGATAGAGAAGTCGACACGTCTCGAGCTCCCT
ATCAGTGATAGAGAAGGTACGTCTAGAACGTCTCCCTATCAGTGATAGAGAAGTCGACACGTCTCGAGCT
CCCTATCAGTGATAGAGAAGGTACGTCTAGAACGTCTCCCTATCAGTGATAGAGAAGTCGACACGTCTCG
AGCTCCCTATCAGTGATAGAGAAGCTACCCCCTATATAAGCAGAGCTCGTTTAGTGAACCGTCAGATCGC
CTGGAGACGCCATCCACGCTGTTTTGACCTCCATAGAAGACACCGGGACCGATCCAGCCTGGATCCGGTA
CCGCCACCATGGTGAGCAAGGGCGAGGAGGATAACATGGCCTCTCTCCCAGCGACACATGAGTTACACAT
CTTTGGCTCCATCAACGGTGTGGACTTTGACATGGTGGGTCAGGGCACCGGCAATCCAAATGATGGTTAT
GAGGAGTTAAACCTGAAGTCCACCAAGGGTGACCTCCAGTTCTCCCCCTGGATTCTGGTCCCTCATATCG
GGTATGGCTTCCATCAGTACCTGCCCTACCCTGACGGGATGTCGCCTTTCCAGGCCGCCATGGTAGATGG
CTCCGGATACCAAGTCCATCGCACAATGCAGTTTGAAGATGGTGCCTCCCTTACTGTTAACTACCGCTAC
ACCTACGAGGGAAGCCACATCAAAGGAGAGGCCCAGGTGAAGGGGACTGGTTTCCCTGCTGACGGTCCTG
TGATGACCAACTCGCTGACCGCTGCGGACTGGTGCAGGTCGAAGAAGACTTACCCCAACGACAAAACCAT
CATCAGTACCTTTAAGTGGAGTTACACCACTGGAAATGGCAAGCGCTACCGGAGCACTGCGCGGACCACC
TACACCTTTGCCAAGCCAATGGCGGCTAACTATCTGAAGAACCAGCCGATGTACGTGTTCCGTAAGACGG
AGCTCAAGCACTCCAAGACCGAGCTCAACTTCAAGGAGTGGCAAAAGGCCTTTACCGATGTGATGGGCAT
GGACGAGCTGTACAAGTGAGAATTCGATATCAAGCTTATCGATAATCAACCTCTGGATTACAAAATTTGT
GAAAGATTGACTGGTATTCTTAACTATGTTGCTCCTTTTACGCTATGTGGATACGCTGCTTTAATGCCTT
TGTATCATGCTATTGCTTCCCGTATGGCTTTCATTTTCTCCTCCTTGTATAAATCCTGGTTGCTGTCTCT
TTATGAGGAGTTGTGGCCCGTTGTCAGGCAACGTGGCGTGGTGTGCACTGTGTTTGCTGACGCAACCCCC
ACTGGTTGGGGCATTGCCACCACCTGTCAGCTCCTTTCCGGGACTTTCGCTTTCCCCCTCCCTATTGCCA
CGGCGGAACTCATCGCCGCCTGCCTTGCCCGCTGCTGGACAGGGGCTCGGCTGTTGGGCACTGACAATTC
CGTGGTGTTGTCGGGGAAATCATCGTCCTTTCCTTGGCTGCTCGCCTATGTTGCCACCTGGATTCTGCGC
GGGACGTCCTTCTGCTACGTCCCTTCGGCCCTCAATCCAGCGGACCTTCCTTCCCGCGGCCTGCTGCCGG
CTCTGCGGCCTCTTCCGCGTCTTCGCCTTCGCCCTCAGACGAGTCGGATCTCCCTTTGGGCCGCCTCCCC
GCATCGATACCGAGCGCTGCTCGAGAGATCTACGGGTGGCATCCCTGTGACCCCTCCCCAGTGCCTCTCC
TGGCCCTGGAAGTTGCCACTCCAGTGCCCACCAGCCTTGTCCTAATAAAATTAAGTTGCATCATTTTGTC
TGACTAGGTGTCCTTCTATAATATTATGGGGTGGAGGGGGGTGGTATGGAGCAAGGGGCAAGTTGGGAAG
ACAACCTGTAGGGCCTGCGGGGTCTATTGGGAACCAAGCTGGAGTGCAGTGGCACAATCTTGGCTCACTG
CAATCTCCGCCTCCTGGGTTCAAGCGATTCTCCTGCCTCAGCCTCCCGAGTTGTTGGGATTCCAGGCATG
CATGACCAGGCTCAGCTAATTTTTGTTTTTTTGGTAGAGACGGGGTTTCACCATATTGGCCAGGCTGGTC
TCCAACTCCTAATCTCAGGTGATCTACCCACCTTGGCCTCCCAAATTGCTGGGATTACAGGCGTGAACCA
CTGCTCCCTTCCCTGTCCTTCTGATTTTGTAGGTAACCACGTGCGGACCGAGCGGCCGCAGGAACCCCTA
GTGATGGAGTTGGCCACTCCCTCTCTGCGCGCTCGCTCGCTCACTGAGGCCGGGCGACCAAAGGTCGCCC
GACGCCCGGGCTTTGCCCGGGCGGCCTCAGTGAGCGAGCGAGCGCGCAGCTGCCTGCAGGGGCGCCTGAT
GCGGTATTTTCTCCTTACGCATCTGTGCGGTATTTCACACCGCATA
[95 nt withheld, positions 2637-2731]
T
[46 nt withheld, positions 2733-2778]
C
[141 nt withheld, positions 2780-2920]
CCTTTGACGTTGGAGTCCACGTTCTTT
[37 nt withheld, positions 2948-2984]
ACTCTATCTCGGGCTATTCTTTTGATTTATAAGGGATTTTGCCGATTTCGGTCTATTGGTTAAAAAATGA
GCTGATTTAACAAAAATTTAACGCGAATTTTAACAAAATATTAACGTTTACAATTTTATGGTGCACTCTC
AGTACAATCTGCTCTGATGCCGCATAGTTAAGCCAGCCCCGACACCCGCCAACACCCGCTGACGCGCCCT
GACGGGCTTGTCTGCTCCCGGCATCCGCTTACAGACAAGCTGTGACCGTCTCCGGGAGCTGCATGTGTCA
GAGGTTTTCACCGTCATCACCGAAACGCGCGAGACGAAAGGGCCTCGTGATACGCCTATTTTTATAGGTT
AATGTCATGATAATAATGGTTTCTTAGACGTCAGGTGGCACTTTTCGGGGAAATGTGCGCGGAACCCCTA
TTTGTTTATTTTTCTAAATACATTCAAATATGTATCCGCTCATGAGACAATAACCCTGATAAATGCTTCA
ATAATATTGAAAAAGGAAGAGTATGAGTATTCAACATTTCCGTGTCGCCCTTATTCCCTTTTTTGCGGCA
TTTTGCCTTCCTGTTTTTGCTCACCCAGAAACGCTGGTGAAAGTAAAAGATGCTGAAGATCAGTTGGGTG
CACGAGTGGGTTACATCGAACTGGATCTCAACAGCGGTAAGATCCTTGAGAGTTTTCGCCCCGAAGAACG
TTTTCCAATGATGAGCACTTTTAAAGTTCTGCTATGTGGCGCGGTATTATCCCGTATTGACGCCGGGCAA
GAGCAACTCGGTCGCCGCATACACTATTCTCAGAATGACTTGGTTGAGTACTCACCAGTCACAGAAAAGC
ATCTTACGGATGGCATGACAGTAAGAGAATTATGCAGTGCTGCCATAACCATGAGTGATAACACTGCGGC
CAACTTACTTCTGACAACGATCGGAGGACCGAAGGAGCTAACCGCTTTTTTGCACAACATGGGGGATCAT
GTAACTCGCCTTGATCGTTGGGAACCGGAGCTGAATGAAGCCATACCAAACGACGAGCGTGACACCACGA
TGCCTGTAGCAATGGCAACAACGTTGCGCAAACTATTAACTGGCGAACTACTTACTCTAGCTTCCCGGCA
ACAATTAATAGACTGGATGGAGGCGGATAAAGTTGCAGGACCACTTCTGCGCTCGGCCCTTCCGGCTGGC
TGGTTTATTGCTGATAAATCTGGAGCCGGTGAGCGTGGGTCTCGCGGTATCATTGCAGCACTGGGGCCAG
ATGGTAAGCCCTCCCGTATCGTAGTTATCTACACGACGGGGAGTCAGGCAACTATGGATGAACGAAATAG
ACAGATCGCTGAGATAGGTGCCTCACTGATTAAGCATTGGTAACTGTCAGACCAAGTTTACTCATATATA
CTTTAGATTGATTTAAAACTTCATTTTTAATTTAAAAGGATCTAGGTGAAGATCCTTTTTGATAATCTCA
TGACCAAAATCCCTTAACGTGAGTTTTCGTTCCACTGAGCGTCAGACCCCGTAGAAAAGATCAAAGGATC
TTCTTGAGATCCTTTTTTTCTGCGCGTAATCTGCTGCTTGCAAACAAAAAAACCACCGCTACCAGCGGTG
GTTTGTTTGCCGGATCAAGAGCTACCAACTCTTTTTCCGAAGGTAACTGGCTTCAGCAGAGCGCAGATAC
CAAATACTGTTCTTCTAGTGTAGCCGTAGTTAGGCCACCACTTCAAGAACTCTGTAGCACCGCCTACATA
CCTCGCTCTGCTAATCCTGTTACCAGTGGCTGCTGCCAGTGGCGATAAGTCGTGTCTTACCGGGTTGGAC
TCAAGACGATAGTTACCGGATAAGGCGCAGCGGTCGGGCTGAACGGGGGGTTCGTGCACACAGCCCAGCT
TGGAGCGAACGACCTACACCGAACTGAGATACCTACAGCGTGAGCTATGAGAAAGCGCCACGCTTCCCGA
AGGGAGAAAGGCGGACAGGTATCCGGTAAGCGGCAGGGTCGGAACAGGAGAGCGCACGAGGGAGCTTCCA
GGGGGAAACGCCTGGTATCTTTATAGTCCTGTCGGGTTTCGCCACCTCTGACTTGAGCGTCGATTTTTGT
GATGCTCGTCAGGGGGGCGGAGCCTATGGAAAAACGCCAGCAACGCGGCCTTTTTACGGTTCCTGGCCTT
TTGCTGGCCTTTTGCTCACATGT
